>Addgene plasmid #84974 | pPTK015-3-yEGFP_Intra | addgene full sequence | sequence record 173374 | Addgene NGS Result
ATGGTGAGCAAGGGCGAGGAGCTGTTCACCGGGGTGGTGCCCATCCTGGTCGAGCTGGACGGCGACGTAA
ACGGCCACAAGTTCAGCGTGTCCGGCGAGGGCGAGGGCGATGCCACCTACGGCAAGCTGACCCTGAAGTT
CATCTGCACCACCGGCAAGCTGCCCGTGCCCTGGCCCACCCTCGTGACCACCCTGACCTACGGCGTGCAG
TGCTTCAGCCGCTACCCCGACCACATGAAGCAGCACGACTTCTTCAAGTCCGCCATGCCCGAAGGCTACG
TCCAGGAGCGCACCATCTTCTTCAAGGACGACGGCAACTACAAGACCCGCGCCGAGGTGAAGTTCGAGGG
CGACACCCTGGTGAACCGCATCGAGCTGAAGGGCATCGACTTCAAGGAGGACGGCAACATCCTGGGGCAC
AAGCTGGAGTACAACTACAACAGCCACAACGTCTATATCATGGCCGACAAGCAGAAGAACGGCATCAAGG
TGAACTTCAAGATCCGCCACAACATCGAGGACGGCAGCGTGCAGCTCGCCGACCACTACCAGCAGAACAC
CCCCATCGGCGACGGCCCCGTGCTGCTGCCCGACAACCACTACCTGAGCACCCAGAGCGCCCTGAGCAAA
GACCCCAACGAGAAGCGCGATCACATGGTCCTGCTGGAGTTCGTGACCGCCGCCGGGATCACTCTCGGCA
TGGACGAGCTGTACAAGGGATCCTGAGACCAGACCAATAAAAAACGCCCGGCGGCAACCGAGCGTTCTGA
ACAAATCCAGATGGAGTTCTGAGGTCATTACTGGATCTATCAACAGGAGTCCAAGCGAGCTCGATATCAA
ATTACGCCCCGCCCTGCCACTCATCGCAGTACTGTTGTAATTCATTAAGCATTCTGCCGACATGGAAGCC
ATCACAAACGGCATGATGAACCTGAATCGCCAGCGGCATCAGCACCTTGTCGCCTTGCGTATAATATTTG
CCCATGGTGAAAACGGGGGCGAAGAAGTTGTCCATATTGGCCACGTTTAAATCAAAACTGGTGAAACTCA
CCCAGGGATTGGCTGAAACGAAAAACATATTCTCAATAAACCCTTTAGGGAAATAGGCCAGGTTTTCACC
GTAACACGCCACATCTTGCGAATATATGTGTAGAAACTGCCGGAAATCGTCGTGGTATTCACTCCAGAGC
GATGAAAACGTTTCAGTTTGCTCATGGAAAACGGTGTAACAAGGGTGAACACTATCCCATATCACCAGCT
CACCGTCTTTCATTGCCATACGAAATTCCGGATGAGCATTCATCAGGCGGGCAAGAATGTGAATAAAGGC
CGGATAAAACTTGTGCTTATTTTTCTTTACGGTCTTTAAAAAGGCCGTAATATCCAGCTGAACGGTCTGG
TTATAGGTACATTGAGCAACTGACTGAAATGCCTCAAAATGTTCTTTACGATGCCATTGGGATATATCAA
CGGTGGTATATCCAGTGATTTTTTTCTCCATTTTAGCTTCCTTAGCTCCTGAAAATCTCGATAACTCAAA
AAATACGCCCGGTAGTGATCTTATTTCATTATGGTGAAAGTTGGAACCTCTTACGTGCCCGATCAATCAT
GACCAAAATCCCTTAACGTGAGTTTTCGTTCCACTGAGCGTCAGACCCCGTAGAAAAGATCAAAGGATCT
TCTTGAGATCCTTTTTTTCTGCGCGTAATCTGCTGCTTGCAAACAAAAAAACCACCGCTACCAGCGGTGG
TTTGTTTGCCGGATCAAGAGCTACCAACTCTTTTTCCGAAGGTAACTGGCTTCAGCAGAGCGCAGATACC
AAATACTGTTCTTCTAGTGTAGCCGTAGTTAGGCCACCACTTCAAGAACTCTGTAGCACCGCCTACATAC
CTCGCTCTGCTAATCCTGTTACCAGTGGCTGCTGCCAGTGGCGATAAGTCGTGTCTTACCGGGTTGGACT
CAAGACGATAGTTACCGGATAAGGCGCAGCGGTCGGGCTGAACGGGGGGTTCGTGCACACAGCCCAGCTT
GGAGCGAACGACCTACACCGAACTGAGATACCTACAGCGTGAGCTATGAGAAAGCGCCACGCTTCCCGAA
GGGAGAAAGGCGGACAGGTATCCGGTAAGCGGCAGGGTCGGAACAGGAGAGCGCACGAGGGAGCTTCCAG
GGGGAAACGCCTGGTATCTTTATAGTCCTGTCGGGTTTCGCCACCTCTGACTTGAGCGTCGATTTTTGTG
ATGCTCGTCAGGGGGGCGGAGCCTATGGAAAAACGCCAGCAACGCGGCCTTTTTACGGTTCCTGGCCTTT
TGCTGGCCTTTTGCTCACATGTTCTTTCCTGCGTTATCCCCTGATTCTGTGGATAACCGTAGTCGGTCTC
AT
Features (pLannotate 1.2.2; 5 found; start..end, strand, type, name):
      1..717     +  CDS            EGFP: EGFP is a basic (constitutively fluorescent) green fluorescent protein published in 1996, derived from Aequorea victoria. It is reported to be a rapidly-maturing weak dimer with moderate acid sensitivity.
    737..771     -  terminator     lambda t0 terminator: minimal transcription terminator from phage lambda (Scholtissek and Grosse, 1987)
    845..1501    -  CDS            cat: CAT_ECOLX - Experimental evidence at protein level: Swiss-Prot protein existence level 1. This enzyme is an effector of chloramphenicol resistance in bacteria. From Escherichia coli. This protein is used as a marker in many commonly used cloning vectors, such as pACYC184.
   1502..1599    -  promoter       cat promoter: promoter of the E. coli cat gene encoding chloramphenicol acetyltransferase
   1683..2271    +  rep_origin     ori: high-copy-number ColE1/pMB1/pBR322/pUC origin of replication
