[The description below was written by a language model from this plasmid's Addgene catalogue record and pLannotate feature annotations shown in this document.]
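Description:
pPTK015-3-yEGFP_Intra is a small (about 2.4 kb) part-storage plasmid from a modular Golden Gate toolkit for building Pichia pastoris secretion libraries. It is built on the pYTK001 entry vector of the MoClo yeast toolkit and, according to the depositor, follows the same design rules and is compatible with that existing kit. The backbone is minimal and purely bacterial. It has a high-copy ColE1/pUC-type origin of replication for propagation in E. coli and a chloramphenicol acetyltransferase gene driven by its native cat promoter for selection. A lambda t0 terminator lies between the resistance cassette and the insert. No yeast origin, integration sequence or yeast selectable marker is annotated, so the plasmid serves as a part donor and is not a stand-alone yeast expression vector, despite its catalogue vector type.

The payload is a 717 bp synthetic coding sequence for a green fluorescent protein, named yEGFP and annotated as EGFP, a constitutively fluorescent Aequorea victoria derivative. It is stored as a "Type 3" part, which in the toolkit scheme is the coding-sequence position. It carries no promoter of its own, and no yeast terminator is annotated. The part was inserted by BsmBI cloning, which destroyed the BsmBI sites. In the toolkit workflow, such parts are then combined with promoter, terminator and other module types in a subsequent Golden Gate assembly to form complete transcription units. The "Intra" suffix suggests a version intended for intracellular expression without secretion, although the record does not state this. The assembled reporter would typically be used to measure expression in yeast.
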