Addgene plasmid #84974: pPTK015-3-yEGFP_Intra
Purpose: Type 3, Green fluorescent protein
Depositing lab: Volker Sieber. Depositing organization: Technische Universitaet Muenchen (TUM). Publication: A Modular Toolkit for Generating Pichia pastoris Secretion Libraries. Obst U, Lu TK, Sieber V. ACS Synth Biol. 2017 Mar 15. doi: 10.1021/acssynbio.6b00337. PubMed 28252957.
Backbone
  Vector backbone: pYTK001-EntryVector
  Backbone manufacturer: Lee et al. (2015), ACS Synth. Biol. 4, 975–986.
  Backbone size w/o insert (bp): 1662
  Total vector size (bp): 2382
  Vector type: Yeast Expression, Synthetic Biology
Growth in bacteria
  Bacterial resistance: Chloramphenicol, 25 μg/mL
  Growth temperature: 37°C
  Growth strain: DH5alpha
  Copy number: High Copy
Gene/Insert
  Gene/Insert name: Green fluorescent protein (alt name: yEGFP_Intra)
  Species: Synthetic
  Insert size (bp): 717
  Promoter: Non
  Cloning method: Restriction Enzyme; 5′ cloning site BsmBI (destroyed during cloning); 3′ cloning site BsmBI (destroyed during cloning)
  Sequencing primers: 5′ ccttttgctggccttttgctc; 3′ ccagtaatgacctcagaactcc
Terms and licenses: Academic/Nonprofit Terms; Industry Terms: Not Available to Industry
Depositor comments: Design of this plasmid was performed according to the described Methods in Lee et al. 2015 (A Highly Characterized Yeast Toolkit for Modular, Multipart Assembly) and this plasmid is compatible with the existing toolkit (MoClo-YTK, Kit number 1000000061)
How to cite: pPTK015-3-yEGFP_Intra was a gift from Volker Sieber (Addgene plasmid # 84974 ; http://n2t.net/addgene:84974 ; RRID:Addgene_84974)
